Addgene plasmid #19836: N-Myc-53BP1 WT pLPC-Puro
Depositing lab: Titia de Lange. Depositing organization: Rockefeller University. Publication: 53BP1 promotes non-homologous end joining of telomeres by increasing chromatin mobility. Dimitrova N, Chen YC, Spector DL, de Lange T. Nature. 2008 Nov 27;456(7221):524-8. doi: 10.1038/nature07433. Epub 2008 Oct 19. PubMed 18931659.
Backbone
  Vector backbone: pLPC
  Backbone manufacturer: Scott Lowe
  Backbone size w/o insert (bp): 5600
  Vector type: Retroviral
  Selectable markers: Puromycin
Growth in bacteria
  Bacterial resistance: Ampicillin, 100 μg/mL
  Growth temperature: 30°C
  Growth strain: Stbl3
  Growth instructions: 30C Stbl3
  Copy number: High Copy
Gene/Insert
  Gene/Insert name: p53 Binding Protein 1
  Species: H. sapiens (human)
  Insert size (bp): 5900
  Entrez Gene: TP53BP1 (a.k.a. 53BP1, TDRD30, p202, p53BP1)
  Tag / fusion protein: Myc (N terminal on backbone)
  Cloning method: Restriction Enzyme; 5′ cloning site BamHI (not destroyed); 3′ cloning site XhoI (not destroyed)
  Sequencing primers: 5′ TAGGCGTGTACGGTGGGA; 3′ CTTGCCAAACCTACAGGT
Terms and licenses: Academic/Nonprofit Terms; Industry Terms: Not Available to Industry
Depositor comments: There may be a ~1.5kb band on a gel. This band is likely the result of a recombination product because of the size of the construct. The maxipreps probably contain two plasmids -- the full length and a short version that has still retained the amp resistance gene but lost part of the construct.
How to cite: N-Myc-53BP1 WT pLPC-Puro was a gift from Titia de Lange (Addgene plasmid # 19836 ; http://n2t.net/addgene:19836 ; RRID:Addgene_19836)
