[The description below was written by a language model from this plasmid's Addgene catalogue record and pLannotate feature annotations shown in this document.]
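Description:
N-Myc-53BP1 WT pLPC-Puro is a Moloney murine leukemia virus-based retroviral expression vector, built on the pLPC backbone, that carries wild-type human 53BP1 (TP53BP1, p53 binding protein 1) with an N-terminal Myc epitope tag supplied by the backbone. The sequenced plasmid is about 11.6 kb. In bacteria it is maintained through a high-copy ColE1/pUC-type origin and selected with ampicillin via the β-lactamase gene.

The proviral portion is flanked by MMLV long terminal repeats. Downstream of the 5′ LTR lie a packaging signal and a truncated gag segment lacking its start codon, which together allow the genomic RNA to be encapsidated when the plasmid is introduced into a packaging cell line. The puromycin N-acetyltransferase gene follows directly, so it is presumably expressed from the LTR-driven transcript, allowing selection of transduced mammalian cells. An internal CMV immediate-early enhancer and promoter then drives the payload: a short Myc tag sequence (annotated as a fragment of a 3xMyc element) followed by the roughly 5.9 kb TP53BP1 coding sequence, cloned between BamHI and XhoI sites. A T7 promoter sits just upstream of the tag. Small annotated fragments (HIV-1 LTR, bom, lacI) appear to be short sequence matches or cloning remnants rather than functional parts.

The construct is suited to stable retroviral expression of tagged 53BP1, a double-strand break repair factor that promotes non-homologous end joining. The associated study examined its role in the joining of telomeres and in chromatin mobility. The depositor notes that, owing to the construct's size, preparations may contain a shorter recombination product that retains ampicillin resistance but has lost part of the construct.
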