Features (pLannotate 1.2.2; 17 found; start..end, strand, type, name):
    182..770     -  rep_origin     ori: high-copy-number ColE1/pMB1/pBR322/pUC origin of replication
    930..1790    -  CDS            AmpR: β-lactamase; bla; confers resistance to ampicillin, carbenicillin, and related antibiotics
   1791..1895    -  promoter       AmpR promoter: bla
   1926..2395    +  LTR            LTR: long terminal repeat from Moloney murine leukemia virus
   2519..2793    +  misc_feature   MESV Ψ (fragment): packaging signal of murine embryonic stem cell virus
   2860..3276    +  CDS            gag (truncated): truncated Moloney murine leukemia virus (MMLV) gag gene lacking the start codon
   3294..3893    +  CDS            PuroR: puromycin N-acetyltransferase; pac from Streptomyces alboniger; confers resistance to puromycin
   3966..4018    -  misc_feature   bom (fragment): basis of mobility region from pBR322
   4173..4552    +  enhancer       CMV enhancer: human cytomegalovirus immediate early enhancer
   4553..4756    +  promoter       CMV promoter: human cytomegalovirus (CMV) immediate early promoter
   4752..4785    +  LTR            5' LTR (truncated) (fragment): truncated 5' long terminal repeat (LTR) from HIV-1
   4801..4819    +  promoter       T7 promoter: promoter for bacteriophage T7 RNA polymerase
   4858..4886    +  CDS            3xMyc (fragment): 3 tandem Myc epitope tags
   4908..10820   +  CDS            TP53BP1 (sequence partly withheld): TP53B_HUMAN - Experimental evidence at protein level: Swiss-Prot protein existence level 1. Double-strand break (DSB) repair protein involved in response to DNA damage, telomere dynamics and class-switch recombination (CSR) during antibody genesis (PubMed:12364621, PubMed:22553214, PubMed:23333306, PubMed:17190600, PubMed:21144835, PubMed:28241136). Plays a key role in the repair of double-strand DNA breaks (DSBs) in response to DNA damage by promoting non-homologous end joining (NHEJ)- mediated repair of DSBs and specifically counteracting the function of the homologous recombination (HR) rep
  10889..11010   +  LTR            3' LTR (ΔU3) (fragment): self-inactivating 3' long terminal repeat (LTR) from Moloney murine leukemia virus
  11011..11480   +  LTR            LTR: long terminal repeat from Moloney murine leukemia virus
  11546..11598   -  CDS            lacI (fragment): lac repressor; lacI; The lac repressor binds to the lac operator to inhibit transcription in E. coli. This inhibition can be relieved by adding lactose or isopropyl-β-D-thiogalactopyranoside (IPTG).
>Addgene plasmid #19836 | N-Myc-53BP1 WT pLPC-Puro | addgene full sequence | sequence record 138018 | Addgene NGS sequence
CTTCCGCTTCCTCGCTCACTGACTCGCTGCGCTCGGTCGTTCGGCTGCGGCGAGCGGTATCAGCTCACTC
AAAGGCGGTAATACGGTTATCCACAGAATCAGGGGATAACGCAGGAAAGAACATGTGAGCAAAAGGCCAG
CAAAAGGCCAGGAACCGTAAAAAGGCCGCGTTGCTGGCGTTTTTCCATAGGCTCCGCCCCCCTGACGAGC
ATCACAAAAATCGACGCTCAAGTCAGAGGTGGCGAAACCCGACAGGACTATAAAGATACCAGGCGTTTCC
CCCTGGAAGCTCCCTCGTGCGCTCTCCTGTTCCGACCCTGCCGCTTACCGGATACCTGTCCGCCTTTCTC
CCTTCGGGAAGCGTGGCGCTTTCTCATAGCTCACGCTGTAGGTATCTCAGTTCGGTGTAGGTCGTTCGCT
CCAAGCTGGGCTGTGTGCACGAACCCCCCGTTCAGCCCGACCGCTGCGCCTTATCCGGTAACTATCGTCT
TGAGTCCAACCCGGTAAGACACGACTTATCGCCACTGGCAGCAGCCACTGGTAACAGGATTAGCAGAGCG
AGGTATGTAGGCGGTGCTACAGAGTTCTTGAAGTGGTGGCCTAACTACGGCTACACTAGAAGAACAGTAT
TTGGTATCTGCGCTCTGCTGAAGCCAGTTACCTTCGGAAAAAGAGTTGGTAGCTCTTGATCCGGCAAACA
AACCACCGCTGGTAGCGGTGGTTTTTTTGTTTGCAAGCAGCAGATTACGCGCAGAAAAAAAGGATCTCAA
GAAGATCCTTTGATCTTTTCTACGGGGTCTGACGCTCAGTGGAACGAAAACTCACGTTAAGGGATTTTGG
TCATGAGATTATCAAAAAGGATCTTCACCTAGATCCTTTTGCGGCCGCAAATCAATCTAAAGTATATATG
AGTAAACTTGGTCTGACAGTTACCAATGCTTAATCAGTGAGGCACCTATCTCAGCGATCTGTCTATTTCG
TTCATCCATAGTTGCCTGACTCCCCGTCGTGTAGATAACTACGATACGGGAGGGCTTACCATCTGGCCCC
AGTGCTGCAATGATACCGCGAGACCCACGCTCACCGGCTCCAGATTTATCAGCAATAAACCAGCCAGCCG
GAAGGGCCGAGCGCAGAAGTGGTCCTGCAACTTTATCCGCCTCCATCCAGTCTATTAATTGTTGCCGGGA
AGCTAGAGTAAGTAGTTCGCCAGTTAATAGTTTGCGCAACGTTGTTGCCATTGCTACAGGCATCGTGGTG
TCACGCTCGTCGTTTGGTATGGCTTCATTCAGCTCCGGTTCCCAACGATCAAGGCGAGTTACATGATCCC
CCATGTTGTGCAAAAAAGCGGTTAGCTCCTTCGGTCCTCCGATCGTTGTCAGAAGTAAGTTGGCCGCAGT
GTTATCACTCATGGTTATGGCAGCACTGCATAATTCTCTTACTGTCATGCCATCCGTAAGATGCTTTTCT
GTGACTGGTGAGTACTCAACCAAGTCATTCTGAGAATAGTGTATGCGGCGACCGAGTTGCTCTTGCCCGG
CGTCAATACGGGATAATACCGCGCCACATAGCAGAACTTTAAAAGTGCTCATCATTGGAAAACGTTCTTC
GGGGCGAAAACTCTCAAGGATCTTACCGCTGTTGAGATCCAGTTCGATGTAACCCACTCGTGCACCCAAC
TGATCTTCAGCATCTTTTACTTTCACCAGCGTTTCTGGGTGAGCAAAAACAGGAAGGCAAAATGCCGCAA
AAAAGGGAATAAGGGCGACACGGAAATGTTGAATACTCATACTCTTCCTTTTTCAATATTATTGAAGCAT
TTATCAGGGTTATTGTCTCATGAGCGGATACATATTTGAATGTATTTAGAAAAATAAACAAATAGGGGTT
CCGCGCACATTTCCCCGAAAAGTGCCACCTGCAGCCTGAATATGGGCCAAACAGGATATCTGTGGTAAGC
AGTTCCTGCCCCGGCTCAGGGCCAAGAACAGATGGAACAGCTGAATATGGGCCAAACAGGATATCTGTGG
TAAGCAGTTCCTGCCCCGGCTCAGGGCCAAGAACAGATGGTCCCCAGATGCGGTCCAGCCCTCAGCAGTT
TCTAGAGAACCATCAGATGTTTCCAGGGTGCCCCAAGGACCTGAAATGACCCTGTGCCTTATTTGAACTA
ACCAATCAGTTCGCTTCTCGCTTCTGTTCGCGCGCTTCTGCTCCCCGAGCTCAATAAAAGAGCCCACAAC
CCCTCACTCGGGGCGCCAGTCCTCCGATTGACTGAGTCGCCCGGGTACCCGTGTATCCAATAAACCCTCT
TGCAGTTGCATCCGACTTGTGGTCTCGCTGTTCCTTGGGAGGGTCTCCTCTGAGTGATTGACTACCCGTC
AGCGGGGGTCTTTCATTTGGGGGCTCGTCCGGGATCGGGAGACCCCTGCCCAGGGACCACCGACCCACCA
CCGGGAGGCAAGCTGGCCAGCAACTTATCTGTGTCTGTCCGATTGTCTAGTGTCTATGACTGATTTTATG
CGCCTGCGTCGGTACTAGTTAGCTAACTAGCTCTGTATCTGGCGGACCCGTGGTGGAACTGACGAGTTCT
GAACACCCGGCCGCAACCCTGGGAGACGTCCCAGGGACTTTGGGGGCCGTTTTTGTGGCCCGACCTGAGG
AAGGGAGTCGATGTGGAATCCGACCCCGTCAGGATATGTGGTTCTGGTAGGAGACGAGAACCTAAAACAG
TTCCCGCCTCCGTCTGAATTTTTGCTTTCGGTTTGGAACCGAAGCCGCGCGTCTTGTCTGCTGCAGCGCT
GCAGCATCGTTCTGTGTTGTCTCTGTCTGACTGTGTTTCTGTATTTGTCTGAAAATTAGGGCCAGACTGT
TACCACTCCCTTAAGTTTGACCTTAGGTCACTGGAAAGATGTCGAGCGGATCGCTCACAACCAGTCGGTA
GATGTCAAGAAGAGACGTTGGGTTACCTTCTGCTCTGCAGAATGGCCAACCTTTAACGTCGGATGGCCGC
GAGACGGCACCTTTAACCGAGACCTCATCACCCAGGTTAAGATCAAGGTCTTTTCACCTGGCCCGCATGG
ACACCCAGACCAGGTCCCCTACATCGTGACCTGGGAAGCCTTGGCTTTTGACCCCCCTCCCTGGGTCAAG
CCCTTTGTACACCCTAAGCCTCCGCCTCCTCTTCCTCCATCCGCCCCGTCTCTCCCCCTTGAACCTCCTC
GTTCGACCCCGCCTCGATCCTCCCTTTATCCAGCCCTCACTCCTTCTCTAGGCGCCGGCCGGATCAGCTT
ACCATGACCGAGTACAAGCCCACGGTGCGCCTCGCCACCCGCGACGACGTCCCCAGGGCCGTACGCACCC
TCGCCGCCGCGTTCGCCGACTACCCCGCCACGCGCCACACCGTCGATCCGGACCGCCACATCGAGCGGGT
CACCGAGCTGCAAGAACTCTTCCTCACGCGCGTCGGGCTCGACATCGGCAAGGTGTGGGTCGCGGACGAC
GGCGCCGCGGTGGCGGTCTGGACCACGCCGGAGAGCGTCGAAGCGGGGGCGGTGTTCGCCGAGATCGGCC
CGCGCATGGCCGAGTTGAGCGGTTCCCGGCTGGCCGCGCAGCAACAGATGGAAGGCCTCCTGGCGCCGCA
CCGGCCCAAGGAGCCCGCGTGGTTCCTGGCCACCGTCGGCGTCTCGCCCGACCACCAGGGCAAGGGTCTG
GGCAGCGCCGTCGTGCTCCCCGGAGTGGAGGCGGCCGAGCGCGCCGGGGTGCCCGCCTTCCTGGAGACCT
CCGCGCCCCGCAACCTCCCCTTCTACGAGCGGCTCGGCTTCACCGTCACCGCCGACGTCGAGGTGCCCGA
AGGACCGCGCACCTGGTGCATGACCCGCAAGCCCGGTGCCTGACGCCCGCCCCACGACCCGCAGCGCCCG
ACCGAAAGGAGCGCACGACCCCATGCATCGGATCTCCCGATCCCCTATGGTGCACTCTCAGTACAATCTG
CTCTGATGCCGCATAGTTAAGCCAGTATCTGCTCCCTGCTTGTGTGTTGGAGGTCGCTGAGTAGTGCGCG
AGCAAAATTTAAGCTACAACAAGGCAAGGCTTGACCGACAATTGCATGAAGAATCTGCTTAGGGTTAGGC
GTTTTGCGCTGCTTCGCGATGTACGGGCCAGATATACGCGTTGACATTGATTATTGACTAGTTATTAATA
GTAATCAATTACGGGGTCATTAGTTCATAGCCCATATATGGAGTTCCGCGTTACATAACTTACGGTAAAT
GGCCCGCCTGGCTGACCGCCCAACGACCCCCGCCCATTGACGTCAATAATGACGTATGTTCCCATAGTAA
CGCCAATAGGGACTTTCCATTGACGTCAATGGGTGGAGTATTTACGGTAAACTGCCCACTTGGCAGTACA
TCAAGTGTATCATATGCCAAGTACGCCCCCTATTGACGTCAATGACGGTAAATGGCCCGCCTGGCATTAT
GCCCAGTACATGACCTTATGGGACTTTCCTACTTGGCAGTACATCTACGTATTAGTCATCGCTATTACCA
TGGTGATGCGGTTTTGGCAGTACATCAATGGGCGTGGATAGCGGTTTGACTCACGGGGATTTCCAAGTCT
CCACCCCATTGACGTCAATGGGAGTTTGTTTTGGCACCAAAATCAACGGGACTTTCCAAAATGTCGTAAC
AACTCCGCCCCATTGACGCAAATGGGCGGTAGGCGTGTACGGTGGGAGGTCTATATAAGCAGAGCTCTCT
GGCTAACTAGAGAACCCACTGCTTACTGGCTTATCGAAATTAATACGACTCACTATAGGGAGACCCAAGC
TTGGTACCGAGCTCGGATCAGCCACCATGGAACAAAAGTTGATTTCTGAAGAAGATTTGTTAAGAAAGAG
AGGATCCGACCCTACTGGAAGTCAGTTGGATTCAGATTTCTCTCAGCAAGATACTCCTTGCCTGATAATT
GAAGATTCTCAGCCTGAAAGCCAGGTTCTAGAGGATGATTCTGGTTCTCACTTCAGTATGCTATCTCGAC
ACCTTCCTAATCTCCAGACGCACAAAGAAAATCCTGTGTTGGATGTTGTGTCCAATCCTGAACAAACAGC
TGGAGAAGAACGAGGAGACGGTAATAGTGGGTTCAATGAACATTTGAAAGAAAACAAGGTTGCAGACCCT
GTGGATTCTTCTAACTTGGACACATGTGGTTCCATCAGTCAGGTCATTGAGCAGTTACCTCAGCCAAACA
GGACAAGCAGTGTTCTGGGAATGTCAGTGGAATCTGCTCCTGCTGTGGAGGAAGAGAAGGGAGAAGAGTT
GGAACAGAAGGAGAAAGAGAAGGAAGAAGATACTTCAGGCAATACTACACATTCCCTTGGTGCTGAAGAT
ACTGCCTCATCACAGTTGGGTTTTGGGGTTCTGGAACTCTCCCAGAGCCAGGATGTTGAGGAAAATACTG
TGCCATATGAAGTGGACAAAGAGCAGCTACAATCAGTAACCACCAACTCTGGTTATACCAGGCTGTCTGA
TGTGGATGCTAATACTGCAATTAAGCATGAAGAACAGTCCAACGAAGATATCCCCATAGCAGAACAGTCC
AGCAAGGACATCCCTGTGACAGCACAGCCCAGTAAGGATGTACATGTTGTAAAAGAGCAAAATCCACCAC
CTGCAAGGTCAGAGGACATGCCTTTTAGCCCCAAAGCATCTGTTGCTGCTATGGAAGCAAAAGAACAGTT
GTCTGCACAAGAACTTATGGAAAGTGGACTGCAGATTCAGAAGTCACCAGAGCCTGAGGTTTTGTCAACT
CAGGAAGACTTGTTTGACCAGAGCAATAAAACAGTATCTTCTGATGGTTGCTCTACTCCTTCAAGGGAGG
AAGGTGGGTGTTCTTTGGCTTCCACTCCTGCCACCACTCTGCATCTCCTGCAGCTCTCTGGTCAGAGGTC
CCTTGTTCAGGACAGTCTTTCCACGAATTCTTCAGATCTTGTTGCTCCTTCTCCTGATGCTTTCCGATCT
ACTCCTTTTATCGTTCCTAGCAGTCCCACAGAGCAAGAAGGGAGACAAGATAAGCCAATGGACACGTCAG
TGTTATCTGAAGAAGGAGGAGAGCCTTTTCAGAAGAAACTTCAAAGTGGTGAACCAGTGGAGTTAGAAAA
CCCCCCTCTCCTGCCTGAGTCCACTGTATCACCACAAGCCTCAACACCAATATCTCAGAGCACACCAGTC
TTCCCTCCTGGGTCACTTCCTATCCCATCCCAGCCTCAGTTTTCTCATGACATTTTTATTCCTTCCCCAA
GTCTGGAAGAACAATCAAATGATGGGAAGAAAGATGGAGATATGCATAGTTCATCTTTGACAGTTGAGTG
TTCTAAAACTTCAGAGATTGAACCAAAGAATTCCCCTGAGGATCTTGGGCTATCTTTGACAGGGGATTCT
TGCAAGTTGATGCTTTCTACAAGTGAATATAGTCAGTCCCCAAAGATGGAGAGCTTGAGTTCTCACAGAA
TTGATGAAGATGGAGAAAACACACAGATTGAGGATACGGAACCCATGTCTCCAGTTCTCAATTCTAAATT
TGTTCCTGCTGAAAATGATAGTATCCTGATGAATCCAGCACAGGATGGTGAAGTACAACTGAGTCAGAAT
GATGACAAAACAAAGGGAGATGATACAGACACCAGGGATGACATTAGTATTTTAGCCACTGGTTGCAAGG
GCAGAGAAGAAACGGTAGCAGAAGATGTTTGTATTGATCTCACTTGTGATTCGGGGAGTCAGGCAGTTCC
GTCACCAGCTACTCGATCTGAGGCACTTTCTAGTGTGTTAGATCAGGAGGAAGCTATGGAAATTAAAGAA
CACCATCCAGAGGAGGGGTCTTCAGGGTCTGAGGTGGAAGAAATCCCTGAGACACCTTGTGAAAGTCAAG
GAGAGGAACTCAAAGAAGAAAATATGGAGAGTGTTCCGTTGCACCTTTCTCTGACTGAAACTCAGTCCCA
AGGGTTGTGTCTTCAAAAGGAAATGCCAAAAAAAGAATGCTCAGAAGCTATGGAAGTTGAAACCAGTGTG
ATTAGTATTGATTCCCCTCAAAAGTTGGCAATACTTGACCAAGAATTGGAACATAAGGAACAGGAAGCTT
GGGAAGAAGCTACTTCAGAGGACTCCAGTGTTGTCATTGTAGATGTGAAAGAGCCATCTCCCAGAGTTGA
TGTTTCTTGTGAACCTTTGGAGGGAGTGGAGAAGTGCTCAGATTCCCAGTCATGGGAGGATATTGCTCCA
GAAATAGAACCATGTGCTGAGAATAGATTAGACACCAAGGAAGAAAAGAGTGTAGAATATGAAGGAGATC
TGAAATCAGGGACTGCAGAAACAGAACCTGTAGAGCAAGATTCTTCACAGCCTTCCTTACCTTTAGTGAG
AGCAGATGATCCTTTAAGACTTGACCAGGAGTTGCAGCAGCCCCAAACTCAGGAGAAAACAAGTAATTCA
TTAACAGAAGACTCAAAAATGGCTAATGCAAAGCAGCTAAGCTCAGATGCAGAGGCCCAGAAGCTGGGGA
AGCCCTCTGCCCATGCCTCACAAAGCTTCTGTGAAAGTTCTAGTGAAACCCCATTTCATTTCACTTTGCC
TAAAGAAGGTGATATCATCCCACCATTGACTGGTGCAACCCCACCTCTTATTGGGCACCTAAAATTGGAG
CCCAAGAGACACAGTACTCCTATTGGTATTAGCAACTATCCAGAAAGCACCATAGCAACCAGTGATGTCA
TGTCTGAAAGCATGGTGGAGACCCATGATCCCATACTTGGGAGTGGAAAAGGGGATTCTGGGGCTGCCCC
AGACGTGGATGATAAATTATGTCTAAGAATGAAACTGGTTAGTCCTGAGACTGAGGCGAGTGAAGAGTCT
TTGCAGTTCAACCTGGAAAAGCCTGCAACTGGTGAAAGAAAAAATGGATCTACTGCTGTTGCTGAGTCTG
TTGCCAGTCCCCAGAAGACCATGTCTGTGTTGAGCTGTATCTGTGAAGCCAGGCAAGAGAATGAGGCTCG
AAGTGAGGATCCCCCCACCACACCCATCAGGGGGAACTTGCTCCACTTTCCAAGTTCTCAAGGAGAAGAG
GAGAAAGAAAAATTGGAGGGTGACCATACAATCAGGCAGAGTCAACAGCCTATGAAGCCCATTAGTCCTG
TCAAGGACCCTGTTTCTCCTGCTTCCCAGAAGATGGTCATACAAGGGCCATCCAGTCCTCAAGGAGAGGC
AATGGTGACAGATGTGCTAGAAGACCAGAAAGAAGGACGGAGTACTAATAAGGAAAATCCTAGTAAGGCC
TTGATTGAAAGGCCCAGCCAAAATAACATAGGAATCCAAACCATGGAGTGTTCCTTGAGGGTCCCAGAAA
CTGTTTCAGCAGCAACCCAGACTATAAAGAATGTGTGTGAGCAGGGGACCAGTACAGTGGACCAGAACTT
TGGAAAGCAAGATGCCACAGTTCAGACTGAGAGGGGGAGTGGTGAGAAACCAGTCAGTGCTCCTGGGGAT
GATACAGAGTCGCTCCATAGCCAGGGAGAAGAAGAGTTTGATATGCCTCAGCCTCCACATGGCCATGTCT
TACATCGTCACATGAGAACAATCCGGGAAGTACGCACACTTGTCACTCGTGTCATTACAGATGTGTATTA
TGTGGATGGAACAGAAGTAGAAAGAAAAGTAACTGAGGAGACTGAAGAGCCAATTGTAGAGTGTCAGGAG
TGTGAAACTGAAGTTTCCCCTTCACAGACTGGGGGCTCCTCAGGTGACCTGGGGGATATCAGCTCCTTCT
CCTCCAAGGCATCCAGCTTACACCGCACATCAAGTGGGACAAGTCTCTCAGCTATGCACAGCAGTGGAAG
CTCAGGGAAAGGAGCCGGACCACTCAGAGGGAAAACCAGCGGGACAGAACCCGCAGATTTTGCCTTACCC
AGCTCCCGAGGAGGCCCAGGAAAACTGAGTCCTAGAAAAGGGGTCAGTCAGACAGGGACGCCAGTGTGTG
AGGAGGATGGTGATGCAGGCCTTGGCATCAGACAGGGAGGGAAGGCTCCAGTCACGCCTCGTGGGCGTGG
GCGAAGGGGCCGCCCACCTTCTCGGACCACTGGAACCAGAGAAACAGCTGTGCCTGGCCCCTTGGGCATA
GAGGACATTTCACCTAACTTGTCACCAGATGATAAATCCTTCAGCCGTGTCGTGCCCCGAGTGCCAGACT
CCACCAGACGAACAGATGTGGGTGCTGGTGCTTTGCGTCGTAGTGACTCTCCAGAAATTCCTTTCCAGGC
TGCTGCTGGCCCTTCTGATGGCTTAGATGCCTCCTCTCCAGGAAATAGCTTTGTAGGGCTCCGTGTTGTA
GCCAAGTGGTCATCCAATGGCTACTTTTACTCTGGGAAAATCACACGAGATGTCGGAGCTGGGAAGTATA
AATTGCTCTTTGATGATGGGTACGAATGTGATGTGTTGGGCAAAGACATTCTGTTATGTGACCCCATCCC
GCTGGACACTGAAGTGACGGCCCTCTCGGAGGATGAGTATTTCAGTGCAGGAGTGGTGAAAGGACATAGG
AAGGAGTCTGGGGAACTGTACTACAGCATTGAAAAAGAAGGCCAAAGAAAGTGGTATAAGCGAATGGCTG
TCATCCTGTCCTTGGAGCAAGGAAACAGACTGAGAGAGCAGTATGGGCTTGGCCCCTATGAAGCAGTAAC
ACCTCTTACAAAGGCAGCAGATATCAGCTTAGACAATTTGGTGGAAGGGAAGCGGAAACGGCGCAGTAAC
GTCAGCTCCCCAGCCACCCCTACTGCCTCCAGTAGCAGCAGCACAACCCCTACCCGAAAGATCACAGAAA
GTCCTCGTGCCTCCATGGGAGTTCTCTCAGGCAAAAGAAAACTTATCACTTCTGAAGAGGAACGGTCCCC
TGCCAAGCGAGGTCGCAAGTCTGCCACAGTAAAACCTGGTGCAGTAGGGGCAGGAGAGTTTGTGAGCCCC
TGTGAGAGTGGAGACAACACCGGTGAACCCTCTGCCCTGGAAGAGCAGAGAGGGCCTTTGCCTCTCAACA
AGACCTTGTTTCTGGGCTACGCATTTCTCCTTACCATGGCCACAACCAGTGACAAGTTGGCCAGCCGCTC
CAAACTGCCAGATGGTCCTACAGGAAGCAGTGAAGAAGAGGAGGAATTTTTGGAAATTCCTCCTTTCAAC
AAGCAGTATACAGAATCCCAGCTTCGAGCAGGAGCTGGCTATATCCTTGAAGATTTCAATGAAGCCCAGT
GTAACACAGCTTACCAGTGTCTTCTAATTGCGGATCAGCATTGTCGAACCCGGAAGTACTTCCTGTGCCT
TGCCAGTGGGATTCCTTGTGTGTCTCATGTCTGGGTCCATGATAGTTGCCATGCCAACCAGCTCCAGAAC
TACCGTAATTATCTGTTGCCAGCTGGGTACAGCCTTGAGGAGCAAAGAATTCTGGACTGGCAACCCCGTG
AA
[318 nt withheld, positions 10503-10820]
TAACTCGAGCATGCATCTAGAGGGCCGATAAAATAAAAGATTTTATTTAGTCTCCAGAAAAAGGGGGGAA
TGAAAGACCCCACCTGTAGGTTTGGCAAGCTAGCTTAAGTAACGCCATTTTGCAAGGCATGGAAAAATAC
ATAACTGAGAATAGAGAAGTTCAGATCAAGGTCAGGAACAGATGGAACAGCTGAATATGGGCCAAACAGG
ATATCTGTGGTAAGCAGTTCCTGCCCCGGCTCAGGGCCAAGAACAGATGGAACAGCTGAATATGGGCCAA
ACAGGATATCTGTGGTAAGCAGTTCCTGCCCCGGCTCAGGGCCAAGAACAGATGGTCCCCAGATGCGGTC
CAGCCCTCAGCAGTTTCTAGAGAACCATCAGATGTTTCCAGGGTGCCCCAAGGACCTGAAATGACCCTGT
GCCTTATTTGAACTAACCAATCAGTTCGCTTCTCGCTTCTGTTCGCGCGCTTCTGCTCCCCGAGCTCAAT
AAAAGAGCCCACAACCCCTCACTCGGGGCGCCAGTCCTCCGATTGACTGAGTCGCCCGGGTACCCGTGTA
TCCAATAAACCCTCTTGCAGTTGCATCCGACTTGTGGTCTCGCTGTTCCTTGGGAGGGTCTCCTCTGAGT
GATTGACTACCCGTCAGCGGGGGTCTTTCACATGCAGCATGTATCAAAATTAATTTGGTTTTTTTTCTTA
AGTATTTACATTAAATGGCCATAGTTGCATTAATGAATCGGCCAACGCGCGGGGAGAGGCGGTTTGCGTA
TTGGGCGCT
