>Addgene plasmid #19836 | N-Myc-53BP1 WT pLPC-Puro | addgene partial sequence | sequence record 84802 | pLPC-5 5'-TAGGCGTGTACGGTGGGA-3'
CTGGCTTATCGAAATTAATACGACTCACTATAGGGAGACCCAAGCTTGGTACCGAGCTCGGATCAGCCAC
CATGGAACAAAAGTTGATTTCTGAAGAAGATTTGTTAAGAAAGAGAGGATCCGACCCTACTGGAAGTCAG
TTGGATTCAGATTTCTCTCAGCAAGATACTCCTTGCCTGATAATTGAAGATTCTCAGCCTGAAAGCCAGG
TTCTAGAGGATGATTCTGGTTCTCACTTCAGTATGCTATCTCGACACCTTCCTAATCTCCAGACGCACAA
AGAAAATCCTGTGTTGGATGTTGTGTCCAATCCTGAACAAACAGCTGGAGAAGAACGAGGAGACGGTAAT
AGTGGGTTCAATGAACATTTGAAAGAAAACAAGGTTGCAGACCCTGTGGATTCTTCTAACTTGGACACAT
GTGGTTCCATCAGTCAGGTCATTGAGCAGTTACCTCAGCCAAACAGGACAAGCAGTGTTCTGGGAATGTC
AGTGGAATCTGCTCCTGCTGTGGAGGAAGAGAAGGGAGAAGAGTTGGAACAGAAGGAGAAAGAGAAGGAA
GAAGATACTTCAGGCAATACTACACATTCCCTTGGTGCTGAAGATACTGCCTCATCACAGTTGGGTTTTG
GGGTTCTGGAACTCTCCCAGAGCCAGGATGTTGAGGAAAATACTGTGCCATATGAAGTGGACAAAGAGCA
GCTACA
