>Addgene plasmid #19836 | N-Myc-53BP1 WT pLPC-Puro | addgene partial sequence | sequence record 84804 | pLPC-3 5'-CTTGCCAAACCTACAGGT-3'
AAATCTTTTATTTTATCGGCCCTCTAGATGCATGCTCGAGTTA
[318 nt withheld, positions 44-361]
TTCACGGGGTTGCCAGTCCAGAATTCTTTGCTCCTCAAGGCTGTACCCAGCTGGCAACAGATAATTACGG
TAGTTCTGGAGCTGGTTGGCATGGCAACTATCATGGACCCAGACATGAGACACACAAGGAATCCCACTGG
CAAGGCACAGGAAGTACTTCCGGGTTCGACAATGCTGATCCGCAATTAGAAGACACTGGTAAGCTGTGTT
ACACTGGGCTTCATTGAAATCTTCAAGGATATAGCCAGCTCCTGCTCGAAGCTGGGATTCTGTATACTGC
TTGTTGAAAGGAGGAATTTCCAAAAATTCCTCCTCTTCTTCACTGCTTCCTGTAGGACCATCTGGCAGTT
TGGAGCGGCTGGCCAACTTGTCACTGGTTGTGGCCATGGTAAGGAGAAATGCGTAGCCCAGAAACAAGGT
CTTGTTGAGAGGCAAAGGCCCTCTCTGCTCTTCCAGGGCAGA
